>Addgene plasmid #132332 | pAAV-hSyn-ASAP3Kv-WPRE | addgene full sequence | sequence record 265924 | Addgene NGS Result
CCTGCAGGCAGCTGCGCGCTCGCTCGCTCACTGAGGCCGCCCGGGCGTCGGGCGACCTTTGGTCGCCCGG
CCTCAGTGAGCGAGCGAGCGCGCAGAGAGGGAGTGGCCAACTCCATCACTAGGGGTTCCTGCGGCCGCAC
GCGTGTGTCTAGACTGCAGAGGGCCCTGCGTATGAGTGCAAGTGGGTTTTAGGACCAGGATGAGGCGGGG
TGGGGGTGCCTACCTGACGACCGACCCCGACCCACTGGACAAGCACCCAACCCCCATTCCCCAAATTGCG
CATCCCCTATCAGAGAGGGGGAGGGGAAACAGGATGCGGCGAGGCGCGTGCGCACTGCCAGCTTCAGCAC
CGCGGACAGTGCCTTCGCCCCCGCCTGGCGGCGCGCGCCACCGCCGCCTCAGCACTGAAGGCGCGCTGAC
GTCACTCGCCGGTCCCCCGCAAACTCCCCTTCCCGGCCACCTTGGTCGCGTCCGCGCCGCCGCCGGCCCA
GCCGGACCGCACCACGCGAGGCGCGAGATAGGGGGGCACGGGCGCGACCATCTGCGCTGCGGCGCCGGCG
ACTCAGCGCTGCCTCAGTCTGCGGTGGGCAGCGGAGGAGTCGTGTCGTGCCTGAGAGCGCAGTCGAGAAG
GTACCGGATCCGCCACCATGGAGACGACTGTGAGGTATGAACAGGGGTCAGAGCTCACTAAAACTTCGAG
CTCTCCAACAGCAGATGAGCCCACGATAAAGATTGATGATGGTCGTGATGAGGGTAATGAACAAGACAGC
TGTTCCAATACCATTAGGAGAAAAATTTCCCCGTTTGTGATGTCATTTGGATTCAGAGTATTTGGAGTTG
TGCTTATCATTGTAGACATCATAGTGGTGATTGTGGATCTGGCCATCAGTGAGAAGAAAAGAGGCATTAG
AGAGATTCTTGAAGGTGTTTCCCTGGCTATAGCACTCTTCTTCCTTGTTGATGTTCTCATGAGAGTGTTT
GTTGAAGGCTTCAAGAACTATTTCCGGTCCAAACTGAATACTTTGGATGCAGTCATAGTAGTGGGCACTC
TGCTAATTAATATGACCTACTCCTTCTCTGACGGTACATTTCGCGGTGATAACGTGTATATTACCGCGGA
TAAACAGAAAAACGGCATTAAAGCGAACTTTACCGTGCGCCATAACGTGGAAGATGGCAGCGTGCAGCTG
GCGGATCATTATCAGCAGAACACCCCGATTGGCGATGGCCCGGTGCTGCTGCCGGATAACCATTATCTGA
GCACCCAGACCGTGCTGAGCAAAGATCCGAACGAAAAACGCGATCACATGGTGCTGCTGGAATTTGTGAC
CGCAGCGGGCATTACACACGGCATGGATGAACTGTATGGCGGCACCGGCGGCAGCGCGAGCCAGGGCGAA
GAACTGTTTACCGGCGTGGTGCCGATTCTGGTGGAACTGGATGGCGATGTGAACGGCCATAAATTTAGCG
TGCGCGGCGAAGGCGAAGGCGATGCGACCATTGGCAAACTGACCCTGAAATTTATTTGCACCACCGGCAA
ACTACCGGTGCCGTGGCCGACCCTGGTGACCACCTTAACCTATGGCGTGCAGTGCTTTAGCCGCTATCCG
GATCATATGAAACGCCATGATTTTTTTAAAAGCGCGATGCCGGAAGGCTATGTGCAGGAACGCACCATTA
GCTTTAAAGATGATGGCAAATATAAAACCCGCGCGGTGGTGAAATTTGAAGGCGATACCCTGGTGAACCG
CATTGAACTGAAAGGCACCGATTTTAAAGAAGATGGCAACATTCTGGGGCATAAACTGGAATATAACACA
GATCAGATGCCGCAGATGGTTACTCTTCTTCGAGTTCTGAGAATTGTTATCTTAATAAGAATATTTCAGC
TGGCTTCACAGAAGAAACAACTTGAAGTGGTAACCCTTAAGGGTTCTTCAGGTTCATCTGGATCTTCCAC
GCGTCAGAGCCAGCCGATTCTGAACACCAAAGAAATGGCGCCGCAGAGCAAACCGCCGGAAGAACTGGAA
ATGAGCAGCATGCCGAGCCCGGTGGCGCCGCTGCCGGCGCGCACCGAAGGCGTGATTGATATGCGCAGCA
TGAGCAGCATTGATAGCTTTATTAGCTGCGCGACCGATTTTCCGGAAGCGACCCGCTTTTGATAAGAATT
CGATATCAAGCTTATCGATAATCAACCTCTGGATTACAAAATTTGTGAAAGATTGACTGGTATTCTTAAC
TATGTTGCTCCTTTTACGCTATGTGGATACGCTGCTTTAATGCCTTTGTATCATGCTATTGCTTCCCGTA
TGGCTTTCATTTTCTCCTCCTTGTATAAATCCTGGTTGCTGTCTCTTTATGAGGAGTTGTGGCCCGTTGT
CAGGCAACGTGGCGTGGTGTGCACTGTGTTTGCTGACGCAACCCCCACTGGTTGGGGCATTGCCACCACC
TGTCAGCTCCTTTCCGGGACTTTCGCTTTCCCCCTCCCTATTGCCACGGCGGAACTCATCGCCGCCTGCC
TTGCCCGCTGCTGGACAGGGGCTCGGCTGTTGGGCACTGACAATTCCGTGGTGTTGTCGGGGAAATCATC
GTCCTTTCCTTGGCTGCTCGCCTATGTTGCCACCTGGATTCTGCGCGGGACGTCCTTCTGCTACGTCCCT
TCGGCCCTCAATCCAGCGGACCTTCCTTCCCGCGGCCTGCTGCCGGCTCTGCGGCCTCTTCCGCGTCTTC
GCCTTCGCCCTCAGACGAGTCGGATCTCCCTTTGGGCCGCCTCCCCGCATCGATACCGAGCGCTGCTCGA
GAGATCTACGGGTGGCATCCCTGTGACCCCTCCCCAGTGCCTCTCCTGGCCCTGGAAGTTGCCACTCCAG
TGCCCACCAGCCTTGTCCTAATAAAATTAAGTTGCATCATTTTGTCTGACTAGGTGTCCTTCTATAATAT
TATGGGGTGGAGGGGGGTGGTATGGAGCAAGGGGCAAGTTGGGAAGACAACCTGTAGGGCCTGCGGGGTC
TATTGGGAACCAAGCTGGAGTGCAGTGGCACAATCTTGGCTCACTGCAATCTCCGCCTCCTGGGTTCAAG
CGATTCTCCTGCCTCAGCCTCCCGAGTTGTTGGGATTCCAGGCATGCATGACCAGGCTCAGCTAATTTTT
GTTTTTTTGGTAGAGACGGGGTTTCACCATATTGGCCAGGCTGGTCTCCAACTCCTAATCTCAGGTGATC
TACCCACCTTGGCCTCCCAAATTGCTGGGATTACAGGCGTGAACCACTGCTCCCTTCCCTGTCCTTCTGA
TTTTGTAGGTAACCACGTGCGGACCGAGCGGCCGCAGGAACCCCTAGTGATGGAGTTGGCCACTCCCTCT
CTGCGCGCTCGCTCGCTCACTGAGGCCGGGCGACCAAAGGTCGCCCGACGCCCGGGCTTTGCCCGGGCGG
CCTCAGTGAGCGAGCGAGCGCGCAGCTGCCTGCAGGGGCGCCTGATGCGGTATTTTCTCCTTACGCATCT
GTGCGGTATTTCACACCGCATA
[95 nt withheld, positions 3523-3617]
T
[46 nt withheld, positions 3619-3664]
C
[141 nt withheld, positions 3666-3806]
CCTTTGACGTTGGAGTCCACGTTCTTT
[37 nt withheld, positions 3834-3870]
ACTCTATCTCGGGCTATTCTTTTGATTTATAAGGGATTTTGCCGATTTCGGTCTATTGGTTAAAAAATGA
GCTGATTTAACAAAAATTTAACGCGAATTTTAACAAAATATTAACGTTTACAATTTTATGGTGCACTCTC
AGTACAATCTGCTCTGATGCCGCATAGTTAAGCCAGCCCCGACACCCGCCAACACCCGCTGACGCGCCCT
GACGGGCTTGTCTGCTCCCGGCATCCGCTTACAGACAAGCTGTGACCGTCTCCGGGAGCTGCATGTGTCA
GAGGTTTTCACCGTCATCACCGAAACGCGCGAGACGAAAGGGCCTCGTGATACGCCTATTTTTATAGGTT
AATGTCATGATAATAATGGTTTCTTAGACGTCAGGTGGCACTTTTCGGGGAAATGTGCGCGGAACCCCTA
TTTGTTTATTTTTCTAAATACATTCAAATATGTATCCGCTCATGAGACAATAACCCTGATAAATGCTTCA
ATAATATTGAAAAAGGAAGAGTATGAGTATTCAACATTTCCGTGTCGCCCTTATTCCCTTTTTTGCGGCA
TTTTGCCTTCCTGTTTTTGCTCACCCAGAAACGCTGGTGAAAGTAAAAGATGCTGAAGATCAGTTGGGTG
CACGAGTGGGTTACATCGAACTGGATCTCAACAGCGGTAAGATCCTTGAGAGTTTTCGCCCCGAAGAACG
TTTTCCAATGATGAGCACTTTTAAAGTTCTGCTATGTGGCGCGGTATTATCCCGTATTGACGCCGGGCAA
GAGCAACTCGGTCGCCGCATACACTATTCTCAGAATGACTTGGTTGAGTACTCACCAGTCACAGAAAAGC
ATCTTACGGATGGCATGACAGTAAGAGAATTATGCAGTGCTGCCATAACCATGAGTGATAACACTGCGGC
CAACTTACTTCTGACAACGATCGGAGGACCGAAGGAGCTAACCGCTTTTTTGCACAACATGGGGGATCAT
GTAACTCGCCTTGATCGTTGGGAACCGGAGCTGAATGAAGCCATACCAAACGACGAGCGTGACACCACGA
TGCCTGTAGCAATGGCAACAACGTTGCGCAAACTATTAACTGGCGAACTACTTACTCTAGCTTCCCGGCA
ACAATTAATAGACTGGATGGAGGCGGATAAAGTTGCAGGACCACTTCTGCGCTCGGCCCTTCCGGCTGGC
TGGTTTATTGCTGATAAATCTGGAGCCGGTGAGCGTGGGTCTCGCGGTATCATTGCAGCACTGGGGCCAG
ATGGTAAGCCCTCCCGTATCGTAGTTATCTACACGACGGGGAGTCAGGCAACTATGGATGAACGAAATAG
ACAGATCGCTGAGATAGGTGCCTCACTGATTAAGCATTGGTAACTGTCAGACCAAGTTTACTCATATATA
CTTTAGATTGATTTAAAACTTCATTTTTAATTTAAAAGGATCTAGGTGAAGATCCTTTTTGATAATCTCA
TGACCAAAATCCCTTAACGTGAGTTTTCGTTCCACTGAGCGTCAGACCCCGTAGAAAAGATCAAAGGATC
TTCTTGAGATCCTTTTTTTCTGCGCGTAATCTGCTGCTTGCAAACAAAAAAACCACCGCTACCAGCGGTG
GTTTGTTTGCCGGATCAAGAGCTACCAACTCTTTTTCCGAAGGTAACTGGCTTCAGCAGAGCGCAGATAC
CAAATACTGTTCTTCTAGTGTAGCCGTAGTTAGGCCACCACTTCAAGAACTCTGTAGCACCGCCTACATA
CCTCGCTCTGCTAATCCTGTTACCAGTGGCTGCTGCCAGTGGCGATAAGTCGTGTCTTACCGGGTTGGAC
TCAAGACGATAGTTACCGGATAAGGCGCAGCGGTCGGGCTGAACGGGGGGTTCGTGCACACAGCCCAGCT
TGGAGCGAACGACCTACACCGAACTGAGATACCTACAGCGTGAGCTATGAGAAAGCGCCACGCTTCCCGA
AGGGAGAAAGGCGGACAGGTATCCGGTAAGCGGCAGGGTCGGAACAGGAGAGCGCACGAGGGAGCTTCCA
GGGGGAAACGCCTGGTATCTTTATAGTCCTGTCGGGTTTCGCCACCTCTGACTTGAGCGTCGATTTTTGT
GATGCTCGTCAGGGGGGCGGAGCCTATGGAAAAACGCCAGCAACGCGGCCTTTTTACGGTTCCTGGCCTT
TTGCTGGCCTTTTGCTCACATGT
Features (pLannotate 1.2.2; 16 found; start..end, strand, type, name):
     12..39      +  repeat_region  AAV2 ITR (fragment): inverted terminal repeat of adeno-associated virus serotype 2 inverted
     68..95      +  repeat_region  AAV2 ITR (fragment): inverted terminal repeat of adeno-associated virus serotype 2 inverted
    175..622     +  promoter       hSyn promoter: human synapsin I promoter; confers neuron-specific expression (Kügler et al., 2003)
   1098..1817    +  CDS            cEGFP: cEGFP is a basic (constitutively fluorescent) green fluorescent protein published in 2008, derived from Aequorea victoria.
   1965..2159    +  CDS            Kcnb1 (fragment): KCNB1_RAT - Experimental evidence at protein level: Swiss-Prot protein existence level 1. Voltage-gated potassium channel that mediates transmembrane potassium transport in excitable membranes, primarily in the brain, but also in the pancreas and cardiovascular system. Contributes to the regulation of the action potential (AP) repolarization, duration and frequency of repetitive AP firing in neurons, muscle cells and endocrine cells and plays a role in homeostatic attenuation of electrical excitability throughout the brain (PubMed:10024359, PubMed:10618149, PubMed:12451110, PubMed:17379638, Pu
   2166..2190    +  misc_feature   MCS (fragment): pBluescript multiple cloning site
   2190..2778    +  misc_feature   WPRE: woodchuck hepatitis virus posttranscriptional regulatory element
   2810..3286    +  polyA_signal   hGH poly(A) signal: human growth hormone polyadenylation signal
   3326..3466    +  repeat_region  AAV2 ITR: inverted terminal repeat of adeno-associated virus serotype 2 inverted
   3471..3522    -  misc_feature   bom (fragment): basis of mobility region from pBR322
   3541..3996    +  rep_origin     f1 ori (sequence partly withheld): f1 bacteriophage origin of replication; arrow indicates direction of (+) strand synthesis
   3997..4046    -  misc_feature   bom (fragment): basis of mobility region from pBR322
   4148..4183    -  CDS            rop (fragment): Rop protein, which maintains plasmids at low copy number; rop
   4278..4382    +  promoter       AmpR promoter: bla
   4383..5243    +  CDS            AmpR: β-lactamase; bla; confers resistance to ampicillin, carbenicillin, and related antibiotics
   5414..6002    +  rep_origin     ori: high-copy-number ColE1/pMB1/pBR322/pUC origin of replication
