[The description below was written by a language model from this plasmid's Addgene catalogue record and pLannotate feature annotations shown in this document.]
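Description:
pAAV-hSyn-ASAP3Kv-WPRE is an adeno-associated virus transfer plasmid for neuronal expression of a genetically encoded voltage indicator. It is built on a pAAV-hSyn backbone and is listed at about 6.1 kb, which agrees closely with the 6,063 nt sequenced record. It is maintained in bacteria through a high-copy ColE1/pUC-type origin with ampicillin selection (β-lactamase under its own promoter), and it also carries an f1 phage origin. The expression cassette is flanked by AAV2 inverted terminal repeats, which allow the intervening DNA to be packaged into recombinant AAV particles when replication and capsid functions are supplied in trans. The downstream ITR is annotated in full, but the upstream ITR appears only as two short fragments. This may reflect the difficulty of sequencing or annotating these repeats rather than a real truncation. Growth in a recombination-deficient strain is recorded, consistent with the known instability of ITRs.

Between the ITRs, the human synapsin I promoter restricts expression to neurons and drives the synthetic ASAP3Kv coding sequence, which was cloned between BamHI and HindIII sites. ASAP3 belongs to the Accelerated Sensor of Action Potentials family of fluorescent voltage indicators. The feature table detects a GFP-derived segment within the open reading frame, followed by a fragment of the rat Kv2.1 (Kcnb1) potassium channel. This fragment corresponds to the "Kv" tag that makes this the soma-located version of the sensor. The voltage-sensing portion is not separately annotated. A WPRE and the human growth hormone polyadenylation signal follow the coding sequence to enhance transcript stability and processing. The associated work used the indicator for fast two-photon voltage imaging in awake, behaving mice.
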