Addgene plasmid #132332: pAAV-hSyn-ASAP3Kv-WPRE
Purpose: expresses ASAP3Kv(soma-located version of ASAP3, ASAP-family genetically encoded voltage indicator) in mammalian cells, gene delivered by pAAV-hSyn vector
Depositing lab: Michael Lin. Depositing organization: Stanford University. Publication: Ultrafast Two-Photon Imaging of a High-Gain Voltage Indicator in Awake Behaving Mice. Villette V, Chavarha M, Dimov IK, Bradley J, Pradhan L, Mathieu B, Evans SW, Chamberland S, Shi D, Yang R, Kim BB, Ayon A, Jalil A, St-Pierre F, Schnitzer MJ, Bi G, Toth K, Ding J, Dieudonne S, Lin MZ. Cell. 2019 Dec 12;179(7):1590-1608.e23. doi: 10.1016/j.cell.2019.11.004. PubMed 31835034.
Backbone
  Vector backbone: pAAV-hSyn
  Backbone manufacturer: addgene
  Backbone size w/o insert (bp): 4559
  Total vector size (bp): 6074
  Vector type: Mammalian Expression, AAV
Growth in bacteria
  Bacterial resistance: Ampicillin, 100 μg/mL
  Growth temperature: 37°C
  Growth strain: NEB Stable
  Copy number: High Copy
Gene/Insert
  Gene/Insert name: ASAP3Kv (alt name: soma-located version of Accelerated Sensor of Action Potentials 3)
  Species: Synthetic
  Promoter: hSynapsin
  Cloning method: Restriction Enzyme; 5′ cloning site BamHI (not destroyed); 3′ cloning site HindIII (not destroyed)
  Sequencing primers: 5′ gcagcggaggagtc; 3′ cattaaagcagcgtatcc
Terms and licenses: Academic/Nonprofit Terms; Industry Terms: Not Available to Industry
How to cite: pAAV-hSyn-ASAP3Kv-WPRE was a gift from Michael Lin (Addgene plasmid # 132332 ; http://n2t.net/addgene:132332 ; RRID:Addgene_132332)
